Addgene plasmid #212661: CamKII-mito4x-GCaMP6f-IRES2-rat-Letm1
Purpose: Expresses under a CamKII promoter: mito4x-GCaMP6f and rat-Letm1
Depositing lab: Jaime de Juan-Sanz. Depositing organization: Institut du Cerveau et de la Moelle Epiniere, Hôpital Pitié Salpêtrière. Publication: Mitochondrial Ca(2+) efflux controls neuronal metabolism and long-term memory across species. Amrapali Vishwanath A, Comyn T, Mira RG, Brossier C, Pascual-Caro C, Faour M, Boumendil K, Chintaluri C, Ramon-Duaso C, Fan R, Ghosh K, Farrants H, Berwick JP, Sivakumar R, Lopez-Manzaneda M, Schreiter ER, Preat T, Vogels TP, Rangaraju V, Busquets-Garcia A, Placais PY, Pavlowsky A, de Juan-Sanz J. Nat Metab. 2026 Feb 11. doi: 10.1038/s42255-026-01451-w. PubMed 41673453.
Backbone
  Vector backbone: CamKII
  Vector type: Mammalian Expression, Lentiviral
Growth in bacteria
  Bacterial resistance: Ampicillin, 100 μg/mL
  Growth temperature: 37°C
  Growth strain: NEB Stable
  Copy number: High Copy
Gene/Insert 1
  Gene/Insert name: mito-4x-GCaMP6f
Gene/Insert 2
  Gene/Insert name: Letm1
  Species: R. norvegicus (rat)
  Insert size (bp): 2232
  Entrez Gene: Letm1 (a.k.a. KHE)
Terms and licenses: Academic/Nonprofit Terms; Industry Terms: Not Available to Industry
How to cite: CamKII-mito4x-GCaMP6f-IRES2-rat-Letm1 was a gift from Jaime de Juan-Sanz (Addgene plasmid # 212661 ; http://n2t.net/addgene:212661 ; RRID:Addgene_212661)
