[The description below was written by a language model from this plasmid's Addgene catalogue record and pLannotate feature annotations shown in this document.]
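Description:
CamKII-mito4x-GCaMP6f-IRES2-rat-Letm1 is a 13.9 kb HIV-1-based lentiviral transfer plasmid for neuronal expression in mammalian cells. It is propagated in E. coli through a high-copy ColE1/pUC origin with ampicillin selection via β-lactamase. The backbone also carries an f1 origin and an SV40/EM7-driven BleoR cassette that could provide Zeocin selection. The viral portion has a chimeric CMV enhancer/promoter fused to a truncated 5' LTR, which allows Tat-independent production of genomic RNA. This is followed by the Ψ packaging signal with a gag fragment, the RRE for Rev-dependent nuclear export, and the cPPT/CTS. Downstream of the cargo lie a WPRE that boosts transcript stability and expression, a truncated 3' LTR, and a bGH polyadenylation signal. This layout is typical of third-generation-style vectors.

The cargo is a bicistronic cassette driven by the mouse CaMKIIα promoter, which favours expression in excitatory neurons. The first cistron is the green genetically encoded calcium indicator GCaMP6f (annotated by the software as the related GCaMP2). It is preceded by mitochondrial targeting sequence derived from human COX8A. The name indicates four tandem copies, although only one fragment is annotated. This presequence directs the sensor to the mitochondrial matrix. An EMCV-type IRES then permits cap-independent translation of the second cistron, rat Letm1, a mitochondrial inner-membrane protein described as a proton/calcium antiporter involved in mitochondrial calcium efflux. Neurons overexpressing Letm1 are therefore the same cells that report mitochondrial calcium. The construct thus suits imaging how Letm1 levels shape mitochondrial Ca2+ dynamics, in line with the associated study of mitochondrial calcium efflux in neuronal metabolism and memory.
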