Features (pLannotate 1.2.2; 33 found; start..end, strand, type, name):
     13..99      +  CDS            COX8A (fragment): COX8A_HUMAN - Also known as COX8, COX8L. Experimental evidence at protein level: Swiss-Prot protein existence level 1. Component of the cytochrome c oxidase, the last enzyme in the mitochondrial electron transport chain which drives oxidative phosphorylation. The respiratory chain contains 3 multisubunit complexes succinate dehydrogenase (complex II, CII), ubiquinol- cytochrome c oxidoreductase (cytochrome b-c1 complex, complex III, CIII) and cytochrome c oxidase (complex IV, CIV), that cooperate to transfer electrons derived from NADH and succinate to molecular oxygen, creating an electrochem
    427..1773    +  CDS            GCaMP2: GCaMP2 is a basic (constitutively fluorescent) green fluorescent protein published in 2006, derived from Aequorea victoria.
   1927..2389    +  misc_feature   IRES: internal ribosome entry site (IRES) of the encephalomyocarditis virus (EMCV)
   2415..4631    +  CDS            Letm1: LETM1_RAT - Experimental evidence at protein level: Swiss-Prot protein existence level 1. Mitochondrial proton/calcium antiporter that mediates proton- dependent calcium efflux from mitochondrion (By similarity). Crucial for the maintenance of mitochondrial tubular networks and for the assembly of the supercomplexes of the respiratory chain (By similarity). Required for the maintenance of the tubular shape and cristae organization (By similarity). In contrast to SLC8B1/NCLX, does not constitute the major factor for mitochondrial calcium extrusion (By similarity). From Rattus norvegicus (Rat).
   4683..4701    +  misc_feature   MCS (fragment): pBluescript multiple cloning site
   4701..5289    +  misc_feature   WPRE: woodchuck hepatitis virus posttranscriptional regulatory element
   5226..5807    +  CDS            nef (fragment): NEF_HV1H2 - Experimental evidence at protein level: Swiss-Prot protein existence level 1. Extracellular Nef protein targets CD4(+) T-lymphocytes for apoptosis by interacting with CXCR4 surface receptors. From Human immunodeficiency virus type 1 group M subtype B (isolate HXB2) (HIV-1).
   5814..5994    +  LTR            5' LTR (truncated): truncated 5' long terminal repeat (LTR) from HIV-1
   6026..6137    +  polyA_signal   bGH poly(A) signal: bovine growth hormone polyadenylation signal
   6254..6275    +  promoter       SV40 promoter (fragment): SV40 enhancer and early promoter
   6296..6724    +  rep_origin     f1 ori (sequence partly withheld): f1 bacteriophage origin of replication; arrow indicates direction of (+) strand synthesis
   6738..7067    +  promoter       SV40 promoter: SV40 enhancer and early promoter
   7115..7162    +  promoter       EM7 promoter: synthetic bacterial promoter&nbsp
   7181..7555    +  CDS            BleoR: antibiotic-binding protein; Sh ble from Streptoalloteichus hindustanus; confers resistance to bleomycin, phleomycin, and Zeocin™
   7565..7690    +  CDS            ble (fragment): BLE_KLEPN - Experimental evidence at protein level: Swiss-Prot protein existence level 1. Binding protein with a strong affinity to the bleomycin family of antibiotics. Binds to CL990; an antimitotic-antibiotic compound. From Klebsiella pneumoniae.
   7685..7806    +  polyA_signal   SV40 poly(A) signal: SV40 polyadenylation signal
   7877..7899    -  protein_bind   lac operator (fragment): The lac repressor binds to the lac operator to inhibit transcription in E. coli. This inhibition can be relieved by adding lactose or isopropyl-β-D-thiogalactopyranoside (IPTG). lac repressor encoded by lacI
   7903..7933    -  promoter       lac promoter: promoter for the E. coli lac operon
   7948..7969    -  protein_bind   CAP binding site: CAP binding activates transcription in the presence of cAMP. E. coli catabolite activator protein
   7982..8074    -  CDS            lacI (fragment): lac repressor; lacI; The lac repressor binds to the lac operator to inhibit transcription in E. coli. This inhibition can be relieved by adding lactose or isopropyl-β-D-thiogalactopyranoside (IPTG).
   8257..8845    -  rep_origin     ori: high-copy-number ColE1/pMB1/pBR322/pUC origin of replication
   9016..9876    -  CDS            AmpR: β-lactamase; bla; confers resistance to ampicillin, carbenicillin, and related antibiotics
   9877..9981    -  promoter       AmpR promoter: bla
  10040..10092   -  misc_feature   bom (fragment): basis of mobility region from pBR322
  10247..10626   +  enhancer       CMV enhancer: human cytomegalovirus immediate early enhancer
  10627..10826   +  promoter       CMV promoter: human cytomegalovirus (CMV) immediate early promoter
  10844..11024   +  LTR            5' LTR (truncated): truncated 5' long terminal repeat (LTR) from HIV-1
  11071..11196   +  misc_feature   HIV-1 Ψ: packaging signal of human immunodeficiency virus type 1
  11180..11543   +  CDS            HIV-1 gag (fragment): gag protein from human immunodeficiency virus 1; gag
  11689..11922   +  misc_feature   RRE: The Rev response element (RRE) of HIV-1 allows for Rev-dependent mRNA export from the nucleus to the cytoplasm.
  12299..12399   +  CDS            Rev (fragment): human immunodeficiency virus 1 (HIV-1) Rev protein; rev; enhances nuclear export of unspliced and incompletely spliced viral mRNAs
  12449..12566   +  misc_feature   cPPT/CTS: central polypurine tract and central termination sequence of HIV-1
  12611..13899   +  promoter       CaMKII promoter: promoter for the mouse calcium/calmodulin-dependent kinase II α subunit
>Addgene plasmid #212661 | CamKII-mito4x-GCaMP6f-IRES2-rat-Letm1 | addgene full sequence | sequence record 429157 | Addgene NGS Result
GCTAGCACCGCCATGAGCGTGCTGACACCTCTGCTGCTGAGAGGCCTGACAGGCTCTGCTAGAAGGCTGC
CTGTGCCTAGAGCCAAGATCCACTCTCTGGGCGACCCTATGTCTGTGCTGACTCCACTGCTCCTGCGGGG
ACTGACTGGATCTGCTCGTAGACTGCCAGTGCCACGGGCTAAGATTCACAGCCTGGGCGATCCAATGAGT
GTGCTTACCCCACTCCTGCTCAGAGGACTGACCGGAAGTGCTAGACGCCTGCCAGTTCCAAGGGCCAAAA
TCCATAGTCTGGGAGATCCCATGTCCGTGTTGACACCCCTCTTGCTGAGGGGACTTACCGGCTCAGCTCG
GAGACTCCCTGTTCCAAGAGCAAAGATTCATTCCCTCGGCGACCCAAGGTCTGGCAGCGCTAAAGACCCT
ACCATGGGTAGCCACCACCACCATCACCACGGCATGGCTTCTATGACAGGCGGCCAGCAGATGGGCCGCG
ACCTGTACGATGACGACGATAAGGACCTGGCCACAATGGTGGACAGCAGCAGGCGGAAGTGGAACAAGAC
AGGCCACGCCGTTAGAGCCATCGGCAGACTGTCTAGCCTGGAAAACGTGTACATCAAGGCCGACAAGCAG
AAGAACGGCATCAAGGCTAACTTCAAGATCCGGCACAACATCGAGGACGGCGGAGTGCAGCTGGCTTACC
ACTACCAGCAGAACACCCCTATCGGCGACGGACCAGTTCTGCTGCCTGACAACCACTACCTGAGCGTGCA
GAGCAAGCTGAGCAAGGACCCCAACGAGAAGAGGGACCACATGGTGCTGCTGGAATTTGTGACCGCCGCT
GGCATCACACTCGGCATGGACGAACTGTACAAAGGCGGCACAGGCGGCTCTATGGTGTCCAAGGGCGAAG
AACTGTTCACCGGCGTGGTGCCCATTCTGGTGGAACTGGATGGGGATGTGAACGGCCACAAGTTCAGCGT
CAGCGGAGAAGGCGAAGGCGACGCCACATACGGAAAGCTGACCCTGAAGTTCATCTGCACCACCGGCAAA
CTGCCCGTGCCTTGGCCTACACTGGTCACCACACTGACATACGGCGTGCAGTGCTTCAGCAGATACCCCG
ACCATATGAAGCAGCACGACTTCTTCAAGAGCGCCATGCCTGAGGGCTACATCCAAGAGAGAACCATCTT
CTTTAAGGACGACGGCAACTACAAGACCAGGGCCGAAGTGAAGTTCGAGGGCGACACCCTGGTCAACAGA
ATCGAGCTGAAGGGCATCGACTTCAAAGAGGACGGCAACATCCTGGGCCACAAGCTGGAGTACAACCTGC
CTGACCAGCTGACCGAGGAACAGATCGCCGAGTTCAAAGAAGAGTTCAGCCTGTTCGACAAGGACGGCGA
CGGCACAATCACCACCAAAGAACTGGGCACCGTGATGAGAAGCCTGGGACAGAACCCTACAGAGGCCGAG
CTGCAGGACATGATCAACGAGGTTGACGCTGATGGCGACGGAACTATCGACTTCCCCGAGTTCCTGACCA
TGATGGCCAGAAAGATGAAGTACAGGGACACAGAGGAAGAGATCCGCGAGGCCTTCGGCGTGTTCGATAA
GGATGGAAACGGCTACATCTCTGCCGCTGAGCTGAGACACGTGATGACCAACCTGGGCGAGAAGCTGACA
GACGAAGAGGTGGACGAGATGATCAGAGAGGCCGACATTGACGGCGACGGGCAAGTGAACTACGAAGAGT
TTGTCCAGATGATGACCGCCAAGTGAGCGGCCGCGGGGGCCCGTTTGGGCATGCTCGAAGATCCGCCCCT
CTCCCTCCCCCCCCCCTAACGTTACTGGCCGAAGCCGCTTGGAATAAGGCCGGTGTGCGTTTGTCTATAT
GTTATTTTCCACCATATTGCCGTCTTTTGGCAATGTGAGGGCCCGGAAACCTGGCCCTGTCTTCTTGACG
AGCATTCCTAGGGGTCTTTCCCCTCTCGCCAAAGGAATGCAAGGTCTGTTGAATGTCGTGAAGGAAGCAG
TTCCTCTGGAAGCTTCTTGAAGACAAACAACGTCTGTAGCGACCCTTTGCAGGCAGCGGAACCCCCCACC
TGGCGACAGGTGCCTCTGCGGCCAAAAGCCACGTGTATAAGATACACCTGCAAAGGCGGCACAACCCCAG
TGCCACGTTGTGAGTTGGATAGTTGTGGAAAGAGTCAAATGGCTCTCCTCAAGCGTATTCAACAAGGGGC
TGAAGGATGCCCAGAAGGTACCCCATTGTATGGGATCTGATCTGGGGCCTCGGTGCACATGCTTTACATG
TGTTTAGTCGAGGTTAAAAAAACGTCTAGGCCCCCCGAACCACGGGGACGTGGTTTTCCTTTGAAAAACA
CGATGATAATATGGCCACAACCGGATCCGCCACCATGGCGAGCATCCTGCTGAGAAGCTGTAGAGGCAGA
GGCCCTGCCAGACTGGCTTCTCCTAGAGCTGCTTCCCCTAGAGGCAGCCTGAGAGACAGAGCCTGTCTGA
GCTGTACCAGAACCGTGGGCCTGACCTCTCACGAGTCTGTGCTGAGCAGATGCTGCACCCCTGCTAACCC
CGTGTACCTGTACTTCAAGAGCGAGCCCCTGAGCTGCTGGACACAGAGGCCTGAATGTCAAGGCACAGTG
GCCAGAGCCGCTTGGACTCCTGCTTCTGCTAGACTGGTGGTCACAGGCCCTCAGTACCTGCCTGTTAGAG
GCTGGCACAGCTCTAGCCCTCTGGGCGAAGATAGCATGATCGAGAAGTCCCTGAAGTCTCTGAAGGACAA
GAACAAGAAGCTGGAAGAAGGCGGCCCTGTCTACAGCCCTCCTGCTCAGGTGGTGGTCAAGAAAAGCCTG
GGCCAGAAGATCCTGGACGAGCTGAAGCACTACTACCACGGCTTCAGGCTGCTGTGGATCGACACAAAGA
TCGCCGCCAGAATGCTGTGGCGCATCCTGAACGGACACACCCTGACCAGAAGAGAGAGGCGGCAGTTCCT
GAGAATCTGCGCCGACCTGTTCAGGCTGGTGCCCTTCCTGGTGTTTGTGGTGGTGCCTTTCATGGAATTT
CTGCTGCCCGTGGTCGTGAAGCTGTTCCCCAACATGCTGCCCAGCACCTTCGAGACACAGAGCATCAAAG
AGGAACGGCTGAAGAAAGAGCTGCGGGTCAAGCTGGAACTGGCCAAGTTTCTGCAGGACACCATCGAGGA
AATGGCCCTGAAGAACAAGGCCGCCAAGGGCAACGCCACCAAGGACTTCTCTGCATTCTTTCAGAAGATC
AGAGAGACAGGCGAGAGGCCCAGCAACGAGGAAATCATGAGGTTCAGCAAGCTGTTCGAGGATGAGCTGA
CCCTGGACAACCTGACCAGGCCTCAACTGGTGGCTCTGTGCAAGCTGCTCGAACTGCAGTCTATCGGGAC
CAACAACTTCCTGAGATTCCAGCTGACCATGAGGCTGCGGAGCATCAAGGCCGACGACAAGCTGATCTCT
GAGGAAGGCGTGGACTCCCTGACCGTCAAAGAACTGCAGGCCGCCTGTAGAGCCAGGGGCATGAGAGCTT
TGGGAGTGACCGAGGACAGACTGAAGGGCCAGCTGAAACAGTGGCTGGACCTGCACCTGTACCACGAGAT
CCCTACCAGCCTGCTGATCCTGTCCAGGGCCATGTACCTGCCAGATACACTGAGCCCTGCCGACCAGCTG
AAGTCTACCCTGCAGACACTGCCTGAGATCGTGGCCAAAGAGGCCCAAGTCAAGGCCGCTGAAGTGGAAG
GCGAACAGGTGGACAACAAGGCCAAACTGGAAGCCACACTGCAAGAGGAAGCCGCCATCCAGCAAGAGCA
CCTGGAAGAACTGAAGAGAGCCGCCGAGACAGCCAAGGACATTCAGCCAGAAGTGGCCGAGGCTACCGTT
CCTGGTAGACCTGGTGCTGAGCTGCAGCCCAAGATGGTGGATGTGATCCCTCCTAGCGAGATCCTGAAGG
ATACAGCCCCTGTGCTGGAAGGCCTGAAGGGCGAAGAGATCACCAAAGAAGAGATCGACATCCTGAGCGA
CGCCTGCTCCAAGCTGAAAGAGCAGAAAAAGAGCCTGACGAAAGAGAAAGAGGAATTGGAGCTGTTGAAA
GAGGACGTCCAGGACTACAGCGAGGACCTGCAAGAGATCAAGAAAGAACTGAGCAAGACCGGCGACGAGA
AGTACATCGAAGAGAGCACCGCCTCCAAGAGGCTGTCCAAGAGGGTCCAGCAGATGATCGGCCAGATCGA
CGGCCTGATCACCCAGCTGGAAACCACACAGCAGAACGGCAAGCTGGACCCAGCTGCTGCTAGTTCTCCT
ACTGGCGAGAGCGTGATCAGCGTGGACGAACTGATCAGCGCCATGAAGCAGATCAAGCACATCCCCGAGC
ACAAACTGATCTCCCTGACAAGCGCCCTGGATGAGAACAAGGACGGCAACATCAACATCGACGACCTGGT
CAAAGTGATCGACCTCGTGAACAAAGAAGATGTGCAGATCAGCACTACCCAGGTGGCCGAAATCGTGGCT
ACCCTGGAAAAAGAGGAAAAGGTCGAGGAAAAAGAAAAGGCTAAAGAGAAGGCCGAGAAAGAAGCTGCCG
AAGTCAAGAACGGACGACCGGTATAAAGATCTGAATTCGATATCTGAAATCTCGAGTCTAGAGATATCAA
GCTTATCGATAATCAACCTCTGGATTACAAAATTTGTGAAAGATTGACTGGTATTCTTAACTATGTTGCT
CCTTTTACGCTATGTGGATACGCTGCTTTAATGCCTTTGTATCATGCTATTGCTTCCCGTATGGCTTTCA
TTTTCTCCTCCTTGTATAAATCCTGGTTGCTGTCTCTTTATGAGGAGTTGTGGCCCGTTGTCAGGCAACG
TGGCGTGGTGTGCACTGTGTTTGCTGACGCAACCCCCACTGGTTGGGGCATTGCCACCACCTGTCAGCTC
CTTTCCGGGACTTTCGCTTTCCCCCTCCCTATTGCCACGGCGGAACTCATCGCCGCCTGCCTTGCCCGCT
GCTGGACAGGGGCTCGGCTGTTGGGCACTGACAATTCCGTGGTGTTGTCGGGGAAATCATCGTCCTTTCC
TTGGCTGCTCGCCTGTGTTGCCACCTGGATTCTGCGCGGGACGTCCTTCTGCTACGTCCCTTCGGCCCTC
AATCCAGCGGACCTTCCTTCCCGCGGCCTGCTGCCGGCTCTGCGGCCTCTTCCGCGTCTTCGCCTTCGCC
CTCAGACGAGTCGGATCTCCCTTTGGGCCGCCTCCCCGCATCGATACCGTCGACCTCGAGACCTAGAAAA
ACATGGAGCAATCACAAGTAGCAATACAGCAGCTACCAATGCTGATTGTGCCTGGCTAGAAGCACAAGAG
GAGGAGGAGGTGGGTTTTCCAGTCACACCTCAGGTACCTTTAAGACCAATGACTTACAAGGCAGCTGTAG
ATCTTAGCCACTTTTTAAAAGAAAAGGGGGGACTGGAAGGGCTAATTCACTCCCAACGAAGACAAGATAT
CCTTGATCTGTGGATCTACCACACACAAGGCTACTTCCCTGATTGGCAGAACTACACACCAGGGCCAGGG
ATCAGATATCCACTGACCTTTGGATGGTGCTACAAGCTAGTACCAGTTGAGCAAGAGAAGGTAGAAGAAG
CCAATGAAGGAGAGAACACCCGCTTGTTACACCCTGTGAGCCTGCATGGGATGGATGACCCGGAGAGAGA
AGTATTAGAGTGGAGGTTTGACAGCCGCCTAGCATTTCATCACATGGCCCGAGAGCTGCATCCGGACTGT
ACTGGGTCTCTCTGGTTAGACCAGATCTGAGCCTGGGAGCTCTCTGGCTAACTAGGGAACCCACTGCTTA
AGCCTCAATAAAGCTTGCCTTGAGTGCTTCAAGTAGTGTGTGCCCGTCTGTTGTGTGACTCTGGTAACTA
GAGATCCCTCAGACCCTTTTAGTCAGTGTGGAAAATCTCTAGCAGGGCCCGTTTAAACCCGCTGATCAGC
CTCGACTGTGCCTTCTAGTTGCCAGCCATCTGTTGTTTGCCCCTCCCCCGTGCCTTCCTTGACCCTGGAA
GGTGCCACTCCCACTGTCCTTTCCTAATAAAATGAGGAAATTGCATCGCATTGTCTGAGTAGGTGTCATT
CTATTCTGGGGGGTGGGGTTGGGCAGGACAGCAAGGGGGAGGATTGGGAAGACAATAGCAGGCATGCTGG
GGATGCGGTGGGCTCTATGGCTTCTGAGGCGGAAAGAACCAGCTGGGGCTCTAGGGGGTATCCCC
[124 nt withheld, positions 6296-6419]
C
[91 nt withheld, positions 6421-6511]
A
[49 nt withheld, positions 6513-6561]
CCTTTGACGTTGGAGTCCACGTTCTTT
[37 nt withheld, positions 6589-6625]
ACCCTATCTCGGTCTATTCTTTTGATTTATAAGGGATTTTGCCGATTTCGGCCTATTGGTTAAAAAATGA
GCTGATTTAACAAAAATTTAACGCGAATTAATTCTGTGGAATGTGTGTCAGTTAGGGTGTGGAAAGTCCC
CAGGCTCCCCAGCAGGCAGAAGTATGCAAAGCATGCATCTCAATTAGTCAGCAACCAGGTGTGGAAAGTC
CCCAGGCTCCCCAGCAGGCAGAAGTATGCAAAGCATGCATCTCAATTAGTCAGCAACCATAGTCCCGCCC
CTAACTCCGCCCATCCCGCCCCTAACTCCGCCCAGTTCCGCCCATTCTCCGCCCCATGGCTGACTAATTT
TTTTTATTTATGCAGAGGCCGAGGCCGCCTCTGCCTCTGAGCTATTCCAGAAGTAGTGAGGAGGCTTTTT
TGGAGGCCTAGGCTTTTGCAAAAAGCTCCCGGGAGCTTGTATATCCATTTTCGGATCTGATCAGCACGTG
TTGACAATTAATCATCGGCATAGTATATCGGCATAGTATAATACGACAAGGTGAGGAACTAAACCATGGC
CAAGTTGACCAGTGCCGTTCCGGTGCTCACCGCGCGCGACGTCGCCGGAGCGGTCGAGTTCTGGACCGAC
CGGCTCGGGTTCTCCCGGGACTTCGTGGAGGACGACTTCGCCGGTGTGGTCCGGGACGACGTGACCCTGT
TCATCAGCGCGGTCCAGGACCAGGTGGTGCCGGACAACACCCTGGCCTGGGTGTGGGTGCGCGGCCTGGA
CGAGCTGTACGCCGAGTGGTCGGAGGTCGTGTCCACGAACTTCCGGGACGCCTCCGGGCCGGCCATGACC
GAGATCGGCGAGCAGCCGTGGGGGCGGGAGTTCGCCCTGCGCGACCCGGCCGGCAACTGCGTGCACTTCG
TGGCCGAGGAGCAGGACTGACACGTGCTACGAGATTTCGATTCCACCGCCGCCTTCTATGAAAGGTTGGG
CTTCGGAATCGTTTTCCGGGACGCCGGCTGGATGATCCTCCAGCGCGGGGATCTCATGCTGGAGTTCTTC
GCCCACCCCAACTTGTTTATTGCAGCTTATAATGGTTACAAATAAAGCAATAGCATCACAAATTTCACAA
ATAAAGCATTTTTTTCACTGCATTCTAGTTGTGGTTTGTCCAAACTCATCAATGTATCTTATCATGTCTG
TATACCGTCGACCTCTAGCTAGAGCTTGGCGTAATCATGGTCATAGCTGTTTCCTGTGTGAAATTGTTAT
CCGCTCACAATTCCACACAACATACGAGCCGGAAGCATAAAGTGTAAAGCCTGGGGTGCCTAATGAGTGA
GCTAACTCACATTAATTGCGTTGCGCTCACTGCCCGCTTTCCAGTCGGGAAACCTGTCGTGCCAGCTGCA
TTAATGAATCGGCCAACGCGCGGGGAGAGGCGGTTTGCGTATTGGGCGCTCTTCCGCTTCCTCGCTCACT
GACTCGCTGCGCTCGGTCGTTCGGCTGCGGCGAGCGGTATCAGCTCACTCAAAGGCGGTAATACGGTTAT
CCACAGAATCAGGGGATAACGCAGGAAAGAACATGTGAGCAAAAGGCCAGCAAAAGGCCAGGAACCGTAA
AAAGGCCGCGTTGCTGGCGTTTTTCCATAGGCTCCGCCCCCCTGACGAGCATCACAAAAATCGACGCTCA
AGTCAGAGGTGGCGAAACCCGACAGGACTATAAAGATACCAGGCGTTTCCCCCTGGAAGCTCCCTCGTGC
GCTCTCCTGTTCCGACCCTGCCGCTTACCGGATACCTGTCCGCCTTTCTCCCTTCGGGAAGCGTGGCGCT
TTCTCATAGCTCACGCTGTAGGTATCTCAGTTCGGTGTAGGTCGTTCGCTCCAAGCTGGGCTGTGTGCAC
GAACCCCCCGTTCAGCCCGACCGCTGCGCCTTATCCGGTAACTATCGTCTTGAGTCCAACCCGGTAAGAC
ACGACTTATCGCCACTGGCAGCAGCCACTGGTAACAGGATTAGCAGAGCGAGGTATGTAGGCGGTGCTAC
AGAGTTCTTGAAGTGGTGGCCTAACTACGGCTACACTAGAAGAACAGTATTTGGTATCTGCGCTCTGCTG
AAGCCAGTTACCTTCGGAAAAAGAGTTGGTAGCTCTTGATCCGGCAAACAAACCACCGCTGGTAGCGGTG
GTTTTTTTGTTTGCAAGCAGCAGATTACGCGCAGAAAAAAAGGATCTCAAGAAGATCCTTTGATCTTTTC
TACGGGGTCTGACGCTCAGTGGAACGAAAACTCACGTTAAGGGATTTTGGTCATGAGATTATCAAAAAGG
ATCTTCACCTAGATCCTTTTAAATTAAAAATGAAGTTTTAAATCAATCTAAAGTATATATGAGTAAACTT
GGTCTGACAGTTACCAATGCTTAATCAGTGAGGCACCTATCTCAGCGATCTGTCTATTTCGTTCATCCAT
AGTTGCCTGACTCCCCGTCGTGTAGATAACTACGATACGGGAGGGCTTACCATCTGGCCCCAGTGCTGCA
ATGATACCGCGAGACCCACGCTCACCGGCTCCAGATTTATCAGCAATAAACCAGCCAGCCGGAAGGGCCG
AGCGCAGAAGTGGTCCTGCAACTTTATCCGCCTCCATCCAGTCTATTAATTGTTGCCGGGAAGCTAGAGT
AAGTAGTTCGCCAGTTAATAGTTTGCGCAACGTTGTTGCCATTGCTACAGGCATCGTGGTGTCACGCTCG
TCGTTTGGTATGGCTTCATTCAGCTCCGGTTCCCAACGATCAAGGCGAGTTACATGATCCCCCATGTTGT
GCAAAAAAGCGGTTAGCTCCTTCGGTCCTCCGATCGTTGTCAGAAGTAAGTTGGCCGCAGTGTTATCACT
CATGGTTATGGCAGCACTGCATAATTCTCTTACTGTCATGCCATCCGTAAGATGCTTTTCTGTGACTGGT
GAGTACTCAACCAAGTCATTCTGAGAATAGTGTATGCGGCGACCGAGTTGCTCTTGCCCGGCGTCAATAC
GGGATAATACCGCGCCACATAGCAGAACTTTAAAAGTGCTCATCATTGGAAAACGTTCTTCGGGGCGAAA
ACTCTCAAGGATCTTACCGCTGTTGAGATCCAGTTCGATGTAACCCACTCGTGCACCCAACTGATCTTCA
GCATCTTTTACTTTCACCAGCGTTTCTGGGTGAGCAAAAACAGGAAGGCAAAATGCCGCAAAAAAGGGAA
TAAGGGCGACACGGAAATGTTGAATACTCATACTCTTCCTTTTTCAATATTATTGAAGCATTTATCAGGG
TTATTGTCTCATGAGCGGATACATATTTGAATGTATTTAGAAAAATAAACAAATAGGGGTTCCGCGCACA
TTTCCCCGAAAAGTGCCACCTGACGTCGACGGATCGGGAGATCTCCCGATCCCCTATGGTGCACTCTCAG
TACAATCTGCTCTGATGCCGCATAGTTAAGCCAGTATCTGCTCCCTGCTTGTGTGTTGGAGGTCGCTGAG
TAGTGCGCGAGCAAAATTTAAGCTACAACAAGGCAAGGCTTGACCGACAATTGCATGAAGAATCTGCTTA
GGGTTAGGCGTTTTGCGCTGCTTCGCGATGTACGGGCCAGATATACGCGTTGACATTGATTATTGACTAG
TTATTAATAGTAATCAATTACGGGGTCATTAGTTCATAGCCCATATATGGAGTTCCGCGTTACATAACTT
ACGGTAAATGGCCCGCCTGGCTGACCGCCCAACGACCCCCGCCCATTGACGTCAATAATGACGTATGTTC
CCATAGTAACGCCAATAGGGACTTTCCATTGACGTCAATGGGTGGAGTATTTACGGTAAACTGCCCACTT
GGCAGTACATCAAGTGTATCATATGCCAAGTACGCCCCCTATTGACGTCAATGACGGTAAATGGCCCGCC
TGGCATTATGCCCAGTACATGACCTTATGGGACTTTCCTACTTGGCAGTACATCTACGTATTAGTCATCG
CTATTACCATGGTGATGCGGTTTTGGCAGTACATCAATGGGCGTGGATAGCGGTTTGACTCACGGGGATT
TCCAAGTCTCCACCCCATTGACGTCAATGGGAGTTTGTTTTGGCACCAAAATCAACGGGACTTTCCAAAA
TGTCGTAACAACTCCGCCCCATTGACGCAAATGGGCGGTAGGCGTGTACGGTGGGAGGTCTATATAAGCA
GCGCGTTTTGCCTGTACTGGGTCTCTCTGGTTAGACCAGATCTGAGCCTGGGAGCTCTCTGGCTAACTAG
GGAACCCACTGCTTAAGCCTCAATAAAGCTTGCCTTGAGTGCTTCAAGTAGTGTGTGCCCGTCTGTTGTG
TGACTCTGGTAACTAGAGATCCCTCAGACCCTTTTAGTCAGTGTGGAAAATCTCTAGCAGTGGCGCCCGA
ACAGGGACTTGAAAGCGAAAGGGAAACCAGAGGAGCTCTCTCGACGCAGGACTCGGCTTGCTGAAGCGCG
CACGGCAAGAGGCGAGGGGCGGCGACTGGTGAGTACGCCAAAAATTTTGACTAGCGGAGGCTAGAAGGAG
AGAGATGGGTGCGAGAGCGTCAGTATTAAGCGGGGGAGAATTAGATCGCGATGGGAAAAAATTCGGTTAA
GGCCAGGGGGAAAGAAAAAATATAAATTAAAACATATAGTATGGGCAAGCAGGGAGCTAGAACGATTCGC
AGTTAATCCTGGCCTGTTAGAAACATCAGAAGGCTGTAGACAAATACTGGGACAGCTACAACCATCCCTT
CAGACAGGATCAGAAGAACTTAGATCATTATATAATACAGTAGCAACCCTCTATTGTGTGCATCAAAGGA
TAGAGATAAAAGACACCAAGGAAGCTTTAGACAAGATAGAGGAAGAGCAAAACAAAAGTAAGACCACCGC
ACAGCAAGCGGCCGCTGATCTTCAGACCTGGAGGAGGAGATATGAGGGACAATTGGAGAAGTGAATTATA
TAAATATAAAGTAGTAAAAATTGAACCATTAGGAGTAGCACCCACCAAGGCAAAGAGAAGAGTGGTGCAG
AGAGAAAAAAGAGCAGTGGGAATAGGAGCTTTGTTCCTTGGGTTCTTGGGAGCAGCAGGAAGCACTATGG
GCGCAGCGTCAATGACGCTGACGGTACAGGCCAGACAATTATTGTCTGGTATAGTGCAGCAGCAGAACAA
TTTGCTGAGGGCTATTGAGGCGCAACAGCATCTGTTGCAACTCACAGTCTGGGGCATCAAGCAGCTCCAG
GCAAGAATCCTGGCTGTGGAAAGATACCTAAAGGATCAACAGCTCCTGGGGATTTGGGGTTGCTCTGGAA
AACTCATTTGCACCACTGCTGTGCCTTGGAATGCTAGTTGGAGTAATAAATCTCTGGAACAGATTTGGAA
TCACACGACCTGGATGGAGTGGGACAGAGAAATTAACAATTACACAAGCTTAATACACTCCTTAATTGAA
GAATCGCAAAACCAGCAAGAAAAGAATGAACAAGAATTATTGGAATTAGATAAATGGGCAAGTTTGTGGA
ATTGGTTTAACATAACAAATTGGCTGTGGTATATAAAATTATTCATAATGATAGTAGGAGGCTTGGTAGG
TTTAAGAATAGTTTTTGCTGTACTTTCTATAGTGAATAGAGTTAGGCAGGGATATTCACCATTATCGTTT
CAGACCCACCTCCCAACCCCGAGGGGACCCGACAGGCCCGAAGGAATAGAAGAAGAAGGTGGAGAGAGAG
ACAGAGACAGATCCATTCGATTAGTGAACGGATCGGCACTGCGTGCGCCAATTCTGCAGACAAATGGCAG
TATTCATCCACAATTTTAAAAGAAAAGGGGGGATTGGGGGGTACAGTGCAGGGGAAAGAATAGTAGACAT
AATAGCAACAGACATACAAACTAAAGAATTACAAAAACAAATTACAAAAATTCAAAATTTTCGGGTTTAT
TACAGGGACAGCAGAGATCCAGTTTGGTTAATTAACATTATGGCCTTAGGTCACTTCATCTCCATGGGGT
TCTTCTTCTGATTTTCTAGAAAATGAGATGGGGGTGCAGAGAGCTTCCTCAGTGACCTGCCCAGGGTCAC
ATCAGAAATGTCAGAGCTAGAACTTGAACTCAGATTACTAATCTTAAATTCCATGCCTTGGGGGCATGCA
AGTACGATATACAGAAGGAGTGAACTCATTAGGGCAGATGACCAATGAGTTTAGGAAAGAAGAGTCCAGG
GCAGGGTACATCTACACCACCCGCCCAGCCCTGGGTGAGTCCAGCCACGTTCACCTCATTATAGTTGCCT
CTCTCCAGTCCTACCTTGACGGGAAGCACAAGCAGAAACTGGGACAGGAGCCCCAGGAGACCAAATCTTC
ATGGTCCCTCTGGGAGGATGGGTGGGGAGAGCTGTGGCAGAGGCCTCAGGAGGGGCCCTGCTGCTCAGTG
GTGACAGATAGGGGTGAGAAAGCAGACAGAGTCATTCCGTCAGCATTCTGGGTCTGTTTGGTACTTCTTC
TCACGCTAAGGTGGCGGTGTGATATGCACAATGGCTAAAAAGCAGGGAGAGCTGGAAAGAAACAAGGACA
GAGACAGAGGCCAAGTCAACCAGACCAATTCCCAGAGGAAGCAAAGAAACCATTACAGAGACTACAAGGG
GGAAGGGAAGGAGAGATGAATTAGCTTCCCCTGTAAACCTTAGAACCCAGCTGTTGCCAGGGCAACGGGG
CAATACCTGTCTCTTCAGAGGAGATGAAGTTGCCAGGGTAACTACATCCTGTCTTTCTCAAGGACCATCC
CAGAATGTGGCACCCACTAGCCGTTACCATAGCAACTGCCTCTTTGCCCCACTTAATCCCATCCCGTCTG
TTAAAAGGGCCCTATAGTTGGAGGTGGGGGAGGTAGGAAGAGCGATGATCACTTGTGGACTAAGTTTGTT
CGCATCCCCTTCTCCAACCCCCTCAGTACATCACCCTGGGGGAACAGGGTCCACTTGCTCCTGGGCCCAC
ACAGTCCTGCAGTATTGTGTATATAAGGCCAGGGCAAAGAGGAGCAGGTTTTAAAGTGAAAGGCAGGCAG
GTGTTGGGGAGGCAGTTACCGGGGCAACGGGAACAGGGCGTTTCGGAGGTGGTTGCCATGGGGACCTGGA
TGCTGACGAAGGCTCGCGAGGCTGTGAGCAGCCACAGTGCCCTGCTCAGAAGCCCCAAGCTCGTCAGTCA
AGCCGGTTCTCCGTTTGCACTCAGGAGCACGGGCAGGCGAGTGGCCCCTAGTTCTGGGGGCAGCGGGGGA
TCC
